Addgene plasmid #210927: pFBOH-MHL_THOC6:1-341
Purpose: Insect expression of full length human THOC6. N-terminal 6X His tag with TEV cleavage.
Depositing lab: Cheryl Arrowsmith. Depositing organization: University of Toronto. Publication: A Target Class Ligandability Evaluation of WD40 Repeat-Containing Proteins. Ackloo S, Li F, Szewczyk M, Seitova A, Loppnau P, Zeng H, Xu J, Ahmad S, Arnautova YA, Baghaie AJ, Beldar S, Bolotokova A, Centrella PA, Chau I, Clark MA, Cuozzo JW, Dehghani-Tafti S, Disch JS, Dong A, Dumas A, Feng JA, Ghiabi P, Gibson E, Gilmer J, Goldman B, Green SR, Guie MA, Guilinger JP, Harms N, Herasymenko O, Houliston S, Hutchinson A, Kearnes S, Keefe AD, Kimani SW, Kramer T, Kutera M, Kwak HA, Lento C, Li Y, Liu J, Loup J, Machado RAC, Mulhern CJ, Perveen S, Righetto GL, Riley P, Shrestha S, Sigel EA, Silva M, Sintchak MD, Slakman BL, Taylor RD, Thompson J, Torng W, Underkoffler C, von Rechenberg M, Walsh RT, Watson I, Wilson DJ, Wolf E, Yadav M, Yazdi AK, Zhang J, Zhang Y, Santhakumar V, Edwards AM, Barsyte-Lovejoy D, Schapira M, Brown PJ, Halabelian L, Arrowsmith CH. J Med Chem. 2025 Jan 23;68(2):1092-1112. doi: 10.1021/acs.jmedchem.4c02010. Epub 2024 Nov 4. PubMed 39495097.
Backbone
  Vector backbone: pFBOH-MHL
  Backbone manufacturer: pFASTBac1 Modified
  Vector type: Insect Expression
  Selectable markers: Gentamicin
Growth in bacteria
  Bacterial resistance: Ampicillin, 100 μg/mL
  Growth temperature: 37°C
  Growth strain: DH5alpha
  Copy number: High Copy
Gene/Insert
  Gene/Insert name: THOC6:M1-F341
  Species: H. sapiens (human)
  Insert size (bp): 1023
  Mutation: wild type
  Entrez Gene: THOC6 (a.k.a. WDR58, fSAP35, MGC2655)
  Promoter: Polyhedrin
  Tag / fusion protein: MHHHHHHSSGRENLYFQG (N terminal on insert)
  Cloning method: Ligation Independent Cloning
  Sequencing primers: 5′ tattccggattattcataccg; 3′ ctctacaaatgtggtatggc
Resource information
  A portion of this plasmid was derived from a plasmid made by: Mammalian Gene Collection (BC050674.1)
Terms and licenses: Academic/Nonprofit Terms; Industry Terms: Not Available to Industry
Depositor comments: 5' Cloning Site: BseRI (destroyed), 3' Cloning Site: BseRI (destroyed).
How to cite: pFBOH-MHL_THOC6:1-341 was a gift from Cheryl Arrowsmith (Addgene plasmid # 210927 ; http://n2t.net/addgene:210927 ; RRID:Addgene_210927)
