[The description below was written by a language model from this plasmid's Addgene catalogue record and pLannotate feature annotations shown in this document.]
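Description:
pFBOH-MHL_THOC6:1-341 is a baculovirus transfer (donor) plasmid for producing full-length human THOC6 in insect cells. Its backbone, pFBOH-MHL, is a modified pFastBac1. The 5,756-nt plasmid is maintained in E. coli at high copy from a ColE1/pUC-type origin under ampicillin selection (bla with its own promoter), and it also carries an f1 phage origin. The expression cassette sits between the Tn7L and Tn7R ends of a mini-Tn7 element, together with a gentamicin acetyltransferase gene driven by a class 1 integron Pc promoter. In pFastBac-type systems, this arrangement allows site-specific transposition of the cassette into a baculovirus shuttle genome (bacmid) in E. coli, with gentamicin marking the transposed segment. The resulting recombinant bacmid is then used to generate virus for infecting insect cells.

The payload is the wild-type THOC6 open reading frame (residues M1 to F341, 1,023 bp), derived from a Mammalian Gene Collection clone and inserted by ligation-independent cloning at BseRI sites that were destroyed in the process. It is transcribed from the strong, very late polyhedrin promoter of Autographa californica nucleopolyhedrovirus and terminated by an SV40 polyadenylation signal. The short large T antigen fragment annotated there is simply part of that SV40 segment. An N-terminal 6xHis tag followed by a TEV protease site permits metal-affinity purification and subsequent tag removal; the feature table picks up this region as a partial match to a composite TEV/His tag. In the annotated record the THOC6 coding sequence spans the numbering origin.

THOC6 is a WD40-repeat component of the THO subcomplex of TREX, which is involved in mRNA export. The construct was deposited with a study assessing the ligandability of WD40 repeat proteins, consistent with its use for recombinant protein production.
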