Features (pLannotate 1.2.2; 16 found; start..end, strand, type, name):
    450..468     -  CDS            capTEV™ (fragment): composite tag for in vivo biotinylation, TEV protease cleavage, and 6xHis tagging
    525..616     -  promoter       polyhedrin promoter: polh from Autographa californica; promoter for the baculovirus polyhedrin gene
    643..990     +  CDS            YPR2_ECOLX (fragment): Protein predicted: Swiss-Prot protein existence level 4. From Escherichia coli.
    968..996     +  promoter       Pc promoter: intI1 (promoter lies within the coding sequence); class 1 integron promoter
   1166..1699    +  CDS            GmR: gentamycin acetyltransferase; aacC1; confers resistance to gentamycin
   1766..1990    +  mobile_element Tn7R: mini-Tn7 element (right end of the Tn7 transposon) Tn7
   2058..2109    +  misc_feature   bom (fragment): basis of mobility region from pBR322
   2295..2883    -  rep_origin     ori: high-copy-number ColE1/pMB1/pBR322/pUC origin of replication
   3054..3914    -  CDS            AmpR: β-lactamase; bla; confers resistance to ampicillin, carbenicillin, and related antibiotics
   3915..4019    -  promoter       AmpR promoter: bla
   4045..4499    -  rep_origin     f1 ori (sequence partly withheld): f1 bacteriophage origin of replication; arrow indicates direction of (+) strand synthesis
   4504..4520    -  CDS            lacZα (fragment): LacZα fragment of β-galactosidase; lacZ fragment
   4683..4848    +  mobile_element Tn7L: mini-Tn7 element (left end of the Tn7 transposon) Tn7
   4877..5011    -  polyA_signal   SV40 poly(A) signal: SV40 polyadenylation signal
   5034..5117    -  CDS            large T antigen (fragment): large T antigen from SV40 (simian virus 40)
   5149..415     -  CDS            THOC6 (across the origin): THOC6_HUMAN - Also known as WDR58. Experimental evidence at protein level: Swiss-Prot protein existence level 1. Acts as component of the THO subcomplex of the TREX complex which is thought to couple mRNA transcription, processing and nuclear export, and which specifically associates with spliced mRNA and not with unspliced pre-mRNA. TREX is recruited to spliced mRNAs by a transcription-independent mechanism, binds to mRNA upstream of the exon-junction complex (EJC) and is recruited in a splicing- and cap- dependent manner to a region near the 5' end of the mRNA where it functions in mRNA expo
>Addgene plasmid #210927 | pFBOH-MHL_THOC6:1-341 | addgene full sequence | sequence record 426211 | Addgene NGS Result
TCTCCTTGGGGACCAGCAGCAAAGCGTTGATCTCAGGCACTTCCAGGCTGGTCCTGTATGGAGGCTGACG
ACGCCACAGCTCCTTACAGCCCTTCTTGAGCATCTCCGCCCAAAGCCAGGCCTTCACCTCCCCATCCCCA
GCACTAAGCAGATGTCGATCGGTGGAAACCATGCTATAGACGGGCCCATCATGGGCTTGGAAAGTCACCA
CCGGCTTCTTACTTTCCTCTTTGGCTTCTGAGCTCAAAGCAGAGGACAAGCTGAAGATGGCAATCTGCCC
GTAATTGTTGCCAGCCGCCAGAAACTTCCCACATGGTGAGACGCTCTGGGAGAAGATGGTCATATGGAGC
CGCTGCAAGGCCTGGAACACCTCTGTCTGACCCAGAGGCACCGCGAGCGGCACAGCTCGCTCCATGCCCT
GGAAATACAAGTTTTCTCTGCCGCTGCTGTGATGATGATGATGATGCATGGTTTTCGGACCGAGATCCGC
GCCCGATGGTGGGACGGTATGAATAATCCGGAATATTTATAGGTTTTTTTATTACAAAACTGTTACGAAA
ACAGTAAAATACTTATTTATTTGCGAGATGGTTATCATTTTAATTATCTCCATGATCTATTAATATTCCG
GAGTATACGTAGCCAACCACTAGAACTATAGCTAGAGTCCTGGGCGAACAAACGATGCTCGCCTTCCAGA
AAACCGAGGATGCGAACCACTTCATCCGGGGTCAGCACCACCGGCAAGCGCCGCGACGGCCGAGGTCTTC
CGATCTCCTGAAGCCAGGGCAGATCCGTGCACAGCACCTTGCCGTAGAAGAACAGCAAGGCCGCCAATGC
CTGACGATGCGTGGAGACCGAAACCTTGCGCTCGTTCGCCAGCCAGGACAGAAATGCCTCGACTTCGCTG
CTGCCCAAGGTTGCCGGGTGACGCACACCGTGGAAACGGATGAAGGCACGAACCCAGTTGACATAAGCCT
GTTCGGTTCGTAAACTGTAATGCAAGTAGCGTATGCGCTCACGCAACTGGTCCAGAACCTTGACCGAACG
CAGCGGTGGTAACGGCGCAGTGGCGGTTTTCATGGCTTGTTATGACTGTTTTTTTGTACAGTCTATGCCT
CGGGCATCCAAGCAGCAAGCGCGTTACGCCGTGGGTCGATGTTTGATGTTATGGAGCAGCAACGATGTTA
CGCAGCAGGGCAGTCGCCCTAAAACAAAGTTAGGTGGCTCAAGTATGGGCATCATTCGCACATGTAGGCT
CGGCCCTGACCAAGTCAAATCCATGCGGGCTGCTCTTGATCTTTTCGGTCGTGAGTTCGGAGACGTAGCC
ACCTACTCCCAACATCAGCCGGACTCCGATTACCTCGGGAACTTGCTCCGTAGTAAGACATTCATCGCGC
TTGCTGCCTTCGACCAAGAAGCGGTTGTTGGCGCTCTCGCGGCTTACGTTCTGCCCAAGTTTGAGCAGCC
GCGTAGTGAGATCTATATCTATGATCTCGCAGTCTCCGGCGAGCACCGGAGGCAGGGCATTGCCACCGCG
CTCATCAATCTGCTCAAGCATGAGGCCAACGCGCTTGGTGCTTATGTGATCTACGTGCAAGCAGATTACG
GTGACGATCCCGCAGTGGCTCTCTATACAAAGTTGGGCATACGGGAAGAAGTGATGCACTTTGATATCGA
CCCAAGTACCGCCACCTAACAATTCGTTCAAGCCGAGATCGGCTTCCCGGCCGCGGAGTTGTTCGGTAAA
TTGTCACAACGCCGCGAATATAGTCTTTACCATGCCCTTGGCCACGCCCCTCTTTAATACGACGGGCAAT
TTGCACTTCAGAAAATGAAGAGTTTGCTTTAGCCATAACAAAAGTCCAGTATGCTTTTTCACAGCATAAC
TGGACTGATTTCAGTTTACAACTATTCTGTCTAGTTTAAGACTTTATTGTCATAGTTTAGATCTATTTTG
TTCAGTTTAAGACTTTATTGTCCGCCCACACCCGCTTACGCAGGGCATCCATTTATTACTCAACCGTAAC
CGATTTTGCCAGGTTACGCGGCTGGTCTATGCGGTGTGAAATACCGCACAGATGCGTAAGGAGAAAATAC
CGCATCAGGCGCTCTTCCGCTTCCTCGCTCACTGACTCGCTGCGCTCGGTCGTTCGGCTGCGGCGAGCGG
TATCAGCTCACTCAAAGGCGGTAATACGGTTATCCACAGAATCAGGGGATAACGCAGGAAAGAACATGTG
AGCAAAAGGCCAGCAAAAGGCCAGGAACCGTAAAAAGGCCGCGTTGCTGGCGTTTTTCCATAGGCTCCGC
CCCCCTGACGAGCATCACAAAAATCGACGCTCAAGTCAGAGGTGGCGAAACCCGACAGGACTATAAAGAT
ACCAGGCGTTTCCCCCTGGAAGCTCCCTCGTGCGCTCTCCTGTTCCGACCCTGCCGCTTACCGGATACCT
GTCCGCCTTTCTCCCTTCGGGAAGCGTGGCGCTTTCTCATAGCTCACGCTGTAGGTATCTCAGTTCGGTG
TAGGTCGTTCGCTCCAAGCTGGGCTGTGTGCACGAACCCCCCGTTCAGCCCGACCGCTGCGCCTTATCCG
GTAACTATCGTCTTGAGTCCAACCCGGTAAGACACGACTTATCGCCACTGGCAGCAGCCACTGGTAACAG
GATTAGCAGAGCGAGGTATGTAGGCGGTGCTACAGAGTTCTTGAAGTGGTGGCCTAACTACGGCTACACT
AGAAGAACAGTATTTGGTATCTGCGCTCTGCTGAAGCCAGTTACCTTCGGAAAAAGAGTTGGTAGCTCTT
GATCCGGCAAACAAACCACCGCTGGTAGCGGTGGTTTTTTTGTTTGCAAGCAGCAGATTACGCGCAGAAA
AAAAGGATCTCAAGAAGATCCTTTGATCTTTTCTACGGGGTCTGACGCTCAGTGGAACGAAAACTCACGT
TAAGGGATTTTGGTCATGAGATTATCAAAAAGGATCTTCACCTAGATCCTTTTAAATTAAAAATGAAGTT
TTAAATCAATCTAAAGTATATATGAGTAAACTTGGTCTGACAGTTACCAATGCTTAATCAGTGAGGCACC
TATCTCAGCGATCTGTCTATTTCGTTCATCCATAGTTGCCTGACTCCCCGTCGTGTAGATAACTACGATA
CGGGAGGGCTTACCATCTGGCCCCAGTGCTGCAATGATACCGCGAGACCCACGCTCACCGGCTCCAGATT
TATCAGCAATAAACCAGCCAGCCGGAAGGGCCGAGCGCAGAAGTGGTCCTGCAACTTTATCCGCCTCCAT
CCAGTCTATTAATTGTTGCCGGGAAGCTAGAGTAAGTAGTTCGCCAGTTAATAGTTTGCGCAACGTTGTT
GCCATTGCTACAGGCATCGTGGTGTCACGCTCGTCGTTTGGTATGGCTTCATTCAGCTCCGGTTCCCAAC
GATCAAGGCGAGTTACATGATCCCCCATGTTGTGCAAAAAAGCGGTTAGCTCCTTCGGTCCTCCGATCGT
TGTCAGAAGTAAGTTGGCCGCAGTGTTATCACTCATGGTTATGGCAGCACTGCATAATTCTCTTACTGTC
ATGCCATCCGTAAGATGCTTTTCTGTGACTGGTGAGTACTCAACCAAGTCATTCTGAGAATAGTGTATGC
GGCGACCGAGTTGCTCTTGCCCGGCGTCAATACGGGATAATACCGCGCCACATAGCAGAACTTTAAAAGT
GCTCATCATTGGAAAACGTTCTTCGGGGCGAAAACTCTCAAGGATCTTACCGCTGTTGAGATCCAGTTCG
ATGTAACCCACTCGTGCACCCAACTGATCTTCAGCATCTTTTACTTTCACCAGCGTTTCTGGGTGAGCAA
AAACAGGAAGGCAAAATGCCGCAAAAAAGGGAATAAGGGCGACACGGAAATGTTGAATACTCATACTCTT
CCTTTTTCAATATTATTGAAGCATTTATCAGGGTTATTGTCTCATGAGCGGATACATATTTGAATGTATT
TAGAAAAATAAACAAATAGGGGTTCCGCGCACATTTCCCCGAAAAGTGCCACCTAAATTGTAAGCGTTAA
TATTTTGTTAAAATTCGCGTTAAATTTTTGTTAAATCAGCTCATTTTTTAACCAATAGGCCGAAATCGGC
AAAATCCCTTATAAATCAAAAGAATAGACCGAGATAGGGT
[37 nt withheld, positions 4171-4207]
AAGAACGTGGACTCCAACGTCAAAGG
[49 nt withheld, positions 4234-4282]
T
[91 nt withheld, positions 4284-4374]
G
[124 nt withheld, positions 4376-4499]
CCCATTCGCCATTCAGGCTGCAAATAAGCGTTGATATTCAGTCAATTACAAACATTAATAACGAAGAGAT
GACAGAAAAATTTTCATTCTGTGACAGAGAAAAAGTAGCCGAAGATGACGGTTTGTCACATGGAGTTGGC
AGGATGTTTGATTAAAAACATAACAGGAAGAAAAATGCCCCGCTGTGGGCGGACAAAATAGTTGGGAACT
GGGAGGGGTGGAAATGGAGTTTTTAAGGATTATTTAGGGAAGAGTGACAAAATAGATGGGAACTGGGTGT
AGCGTCGTAAGCTAATACGAAAATTAAAAATGACAAAATAGTTTGGAACTAGATTTCACTTATCTGGTTC
GGATCTCCTAGGCGATATCAGTGATCAGATCCAGACATGATAAGATACATTGATGAGTTTGGACAAACCA
CAACTAGAATGCAGTGAAAAAAATGCTTTATTTGTGAAATTTGTGATGCTATTGCTTTATTTGTAACCAT
TATAAGCTGCAATAAACAAGTTAACAACAACAATTGCATTCATTTTATGTTTCAGGTTCAGGGGGAGGTG
TGGGAGGTTTTTTAAAGCAAGTAAAACCTCTACAAATGTGGTATGGCTGATTATGATCCTCTAGTACTTC
TCGACAAGCTTCGTCATCAGAAGGACAGGGAGAAGGCTCGGTAACCCAGGTTGGTGAAGACATCCACCCG
GCAGCTGTTGCCTGCAGCTGTCAGGACCTTGCACTCAGGCGCGGCAGGCTGCTGGTTGAGGCTGAGGCTG
AGCAGCCCTGGGGAGGAGCCAGGCACCTGGGCCTTCAGCTCCCCGCTCAGCTGCCACTGGTTGACGCAGC
GGCCCTGGCCAGCTGACAGAATCAGGTCCTGGTAGAAGGTGACGTGCTTCTGTGGCGCCCGGATGGGGAA
GATGGTGGTGGGTGTGGAGGATCGGAGGTGCCAGAGGGTGAGGGCTGGGCCCCCTCCACAGACCATCCAG
TCGGAATCAGTTGCCAAACATCCAATCCAGCGCCCATTGTGGGGCCTCGAGCACTCCTCGTGCTTATAGA
CCTCGATCGTCTGGACCTCCTTGGCTGTGCGCAGGTCCCAAAGTCGAACAGCTCCATCCTCGCCACCTGA
CAGCACCTCTGGGCTCCTTTCCCGCAGTGCCAGGCAGTGGATGTAGTCTGTGTGGCCCCGGAGGACCCTC
GTGAAAGTCCCAGTTTCAAGGTCCATAGTGTGCAACTGACAGTCTCCCCCAGCCAGGATGAGGGAAT
