>Addgene plasmid #210927 | pFBOH-MHL_THOC6:1-341 | depositor partial sequence | sequence record 411334 | Insert sequence
ATGGAGCGAGCTGTGCCGCTCGCGGTGCCTCTGGGTCAGACAGAGGTGTTCCAGGCCTTGCAGCGGCTCC
ATATGACCATCTTCTCCCAGAGCGTCTCACCATGTGGGAAGTTTCTGGCGGCTGGCAACAATTACGGGCA
GATTGCCATCTTCAGCTTGTCCTCTGCTTTGAGCTCAGAAGCCAAAGAGGAAAGTAAGAAGCCGGTGGTG
ACTTTCCAAGCCCATGATGGGCCCGTCTATAGCATGGTTTCCACCGATCGACATCTGCTTAGTGCTGGGG
ATGGGGAGGTGAAGGCCTGGCTTTGGGCGGAGATGCTCAAGAAGGGCTGTAAGGAGCTGTGGCGTCGTCA
GCCTCCATACAGGACCAGCCTGGAAGTGCCTGAGATCAACGCTTTGCTGCTGGTCCCCAAGGAGAATTCC
CTCATCCTGGCTGGGGGAGACTGTCAGTTGCACACTATGGACCTTGAAACTGGGACTTTCACGAGGGTCC
TCCGGGGCCACACAGACTACATCCACTGCCTGGCACTGCGGGAAAGGAGCCCAGAGGTGCTGTCAGGTGG
CGAGGATGGAGCTGTTCGACTTTGGGACCTGCGCACAGCCAAGGAGGTCCAGACGATCGAGGTCTATAAG
CACGAGGAGTGCTCGAGGCCCCACAATGGGCGCTGGATTGGATGTTTGGCAACTGATTCCGACTGGATGG
TCTGTGGAGGGGGCCCAGCCCTCACCCTCTGGCACCTCCGATCCTCCACACCCACCACCATCTTCCCCAT
CCGGGCGCCACAGAAGCACGTCACCTTCTACCAGGACCTGATTCTGTCAGCTGGCCAGGGCCGCTGCGTC
AACCAGTGGCAGCTGAGCGGGGAGCTGAAGGCCCAGGTGCCTGGCTCCTCCCCAGGGCTGCTCAGCCTCA
GCCTCAACCAGCAGCCTGCCGCGCCTGAGTGCAAGGTCCTGACAGCTGCAGGCAACAGCTGCCGGGTGGA
TGTCTTCACCAACCTGGGTTACCGAGCCTTCTCCCTGTCCTTC
